Addgene plasmid #232879: pLV[Exp]-Puro-CMV>{5-HT6-R_GECO1.1}
Purpose: Expresses the 5-HT6R coupled to the RGECO1 calcium sensor
Depositing lab: Paul DeCaen. Depositing organization: Northwestern University. Publication: Methods to Assess Neuronal Primary Cilia Electrochemical Signaling. DeCaen PG, Kimura LF. J Cell Physiol. 2025 Apr;240(4):e70034. doi: 10.1002/jcp.70034. PubMed 40227694.
Backbone
  Vector backbone: pLV[Exp]-Puro-CMV
  Backbone manufacturer: Vector Builder
  Total vector size (bp): 10497
  Vector type: Mammalian Expression, Lentiviral
  Selectable markers: Puromycin
Growth in bacteria
  Bacterial resistance: Ampicillin, 100 μg/mL
  Growth temperature: 37°C
  Growth strain: NEB Stable
  Copy number: High Copy
Gene/Insert
  Gene/Insert name: 5-Hydroxytryptamine Receptor 6 (alt name: HTR6)
  Species: H. sapiens (human)
  Insert size (bp): 2592
  Entrez Gene: HTR6 (a.k.a. 5-HT6, 5-HT6R)
  Promoter: CMV
  Tag / fusion protein: RGECO1.1 (C terminal on insert)
  Cloning method: Unknown
  Sequencing primers: 5′ CGC AAA TGG GCG GTA GGC GTG
Terms and licenses: Academic/Nonprofit Terms; Industry Terms: Not Available to Industry
How to cite: pLV[Exp]-Puro-CMV>{5-HT6-R_GECO1.1} was a gift from Paul DeCaen (Addgene plasmid # 232879 ; http://n2t.net/addgene:232879 ; RRID:Addgene_232879)
