[The description below was written by a language model from this plasmid's Addgene catalogue record and pLannotate feature annotations shown in this document.]
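Description:
pLV[Exp]-Puro-CMV>{5-HT6-R_GECO1.1} is a 10.5 kb third-generation-style, self-inactivating HIV-1 lentiviral expression plasmid built on a commercial pLV[Exp]-Puro-CMV backbone. It is propagated in E. coli through a high-copy ColE1/pUC origin with ampicillin resistance; an f1 origin, an SV40 origin and remnants of lac and T7/T3 cloning elements are also present in the backbone. The viral genome is transcribed from an RSV promoter fused to a truncated 5' LTR and carries the Ψ packaging signal, RRE for Rev-dependent nuclear export and cPPT/CTS. It ends in a ΔU3 3' LTR that inactivates LTR promoter activity after integration, followed by an SV40 polyadenylation signal.

The payload, flanked by Gateway attB sites, is a CMV enhancer/promoter driving the serotonin receptor 5-HT6 (HTR6) fused at its C terminus to the red genetically encoded calcium indicator R-GECO1.1. The sensor appears in the annotation as its component modules: a myosin light chain kinase calmodulin-binding peptide, a red fluorescent protein segment (labelled by similarity as a HyPerRed fragment) and calmodulin. Calcium-dependent binding of calmodulin to the peptide alters the fluorescence. A WPRE downstream enhances transcript expression, and a separate mouse PGK promoter drives puromycin N-acetyltransferase for selection of transduced mammalian cells. The catalogue lists the receptor as human, whereas the automated annotation best matches the mouse Htr6 protein, so the species of origin should be checked against the sequence. The associated publication concerns electrochemical signalling in neuronal primary cilia, which suggests that the receptor serves to place the calcium sensor in that compartment, although the record itself states only that the construct expresses the receptor coupled to the sensor.
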