Features (pLannotate 1.2.2; 34 found; start..end, strand, type, name):
      3..229     +  promoter       RSV promoter: Rous sarcoma virus enhancer/promoter
    230..410     +  LTR            5' LTR (truncated): truncated 5' long terminal repeat (LTR) from HIV-1
    457..582     +  misc_feature   HIV-1 Ψ: packaging signal of human immunodeficiency virus type 1
    566..929     +  CDS            HIV-1 gag (fragment): gag protein from human immunodeficiency virus 1; gag
   1075..1308    +  misc_feature   RRE: The Rev response element (RRE) of HIV-1 allows for Rev-dependent mRNA export from the nucleus to the cytoplasm.
   1685..1785    +  CDS            Rev (fragment): human immunodeficiency virus 1 (HIV-1) Rev protein; rev; enhances nuclear export of unspliced and incompletely spliced viral mRNAs
   1803..1920    +  misc_feature   cPPT/CTS: central polypurine tract and central termination sequence of HIV-1
   1938..1958    +  protein_bind   attB4: mutant version of attB; core recombination site for the Gateway® BP reaction BP Clonase™
   2019..2322    +  enhancer       CMV enhancer: human cytomegalovirus immediate early enhancer
   2323..2526    +  promoter       CMV promoter: human cytomegalovirus (CMV) immediate early promoter
   2548..2568    +  protein_bind   attB1: mutant version of attB; core recombination site for the Gateway® BP reaction BP Clonase™
   2578..3897    +  CDS            Htr6: 5HT6R_MOUSE - Experimental evidence at protein level: Swiss-Prot protein existence level 1. This is one of the several different receptors for 5- hydroxytryptamine (serotonin), a biogenic hormone that function as a neurotransmitter, a hormone, and a mitogen. The activity of this receptor is mediated by G proteins that stimulate adenylate cyclase. It has a high affinity for tricyclic psychotropic drugs (By similarity). Controls pyramidal neurons migration during corticogenesis, through the regulation of CDK5 activity (PubMed:25078650). Is an activator of TOR signaling (PubMed:23027611). From Mu
   3931..3987    +  CDS            calmodulin-binding peptide: calmodulin-binding peptide from avian smooth muscle myosin light chain kinase
   3993..4719    +  CDS            HyPerRed (fragment): red fluorescent genetically encoded indicator for H2O2 ()
   4725..5167    +  CDS            calmodulin (fragment): calcium-binding protein
   5170..5194    -  protein_bind   attB2: mutant version of attB; recombination site for the Gateway® BP reaction BP Clonase™
   5212..5800    +  misc_feature   WPRE: woodchuck hepatitis virus posttranscriptional regulatory element
   5831..6330    +  promoter       PGK promoter: mouse phosphoglycerate kinase 1 promoter
   6347..6946    +  CDS            PuroR: puromycin N-acetyltransferase; pac from Streptomyces alboniger; confers resistance to puromycin
   6936..7016    +  CDS            nef (fragment): NEF_HV1Z2 - Experimental evidence at protein level: Swiss-Prot protein existence level 1. Extracellular Nef protein targets CD4(+) T-lymphocytes for apoptosis by interacting with CXCR4 surface receptors. From Human immunodeficiency virus type 1 group M subtype D (isolate Z2/CDC-Z34) (HIV-1).
   7018..7251    +  LTR            3' LTR (ΔU3): self-inactivating 3' long terminal repeat (LTR) from HIV-1
   7323..7444    +  polyA_signal   SV40 poly(A) signal: SV40 polyadenylation signal
   7484..7619    +  rep_origin     SV40 ori: SV40 origin of replication
   7640..7658    -  promoter       T7 promoter: promoter for bacteriophage T7 RNA polymerase
   7666..7821    +  CDS            lacZα (fragment): LacZα fragment of β-galactosidase; lacZ fragment
   7826..8254    +  rep_origin     f1 ori (sequence partly withheld): f1 bacteriophage origin of replication; arrow indicates direction of (+) strand synthesis
   8307..8411    +  promoter       AmpR promoter: bla
   8412..9272    +  CDS            AmpR: β-lactamase; bla; confers resistance to ampicillin, carbenicillin, and related antibiotics
   9443..10031   +  rep_origin     ori: high-copy-number ColE1/pMB1/pBR322/pUC origin of replication
  10214..10306   +  CDS            lacI (fragment): lac repressor; lacI; The lac repressor binds to the lac operator to inhibit transcription in E. coli. This inhibition can be relieved by adding lactose or isopropyl-β-D-thiogalactopyranoside (IPTG).
  10319..10340   +  protein_bind   CAP binding site: CAP binding activates transcription in the presence of cAMP. E. coli catabolite activator protein
  10355..10385   +  promoter       lac promoter: promoter for the E. coli lac operon
  10393..10409   +  protein_bind   lac operator: The lac repressor binds to the lac operator to inhibit transcription in E. coli. This inhibition can be relieved by adding lactose or isopropyl-β-D-thiogalactopyranoside (IPTG). lac repressor encoded by lacI
  10454..10472   +  promoter       T3 promoter: promoter for bacteriophage T3 RNA polymerase
>Addgene plasmid #232879 | pLV[Exp]-Puro-CMV>{5-HT6-R_GECO1.1} | addgene full sequence | sequence record 461207 | Addgene NGS Result
AATGTAGTCTTATGCAATACTCTTGTAGTCTTGCAACATGGTAACGATGAGTTAGCAACATGCCTTACAA
GGAGAGAAAAAGCACCGTGCATGCCGATTGGTGGAAGTAAGGTGGTACGATCGTGCCTTATTAGGAAGGC
AACAGACGGGTCTGACATGGATTGGACGAACCACTGAATTGCCGCATTGCAGAGATATTGTATTTAAGTG
CCTAGCTCGATACATAAACGGGTCTCTCTGGTTAGACCAGATCTGAGCCTGGGAGCTCTCTGGCTAACTA
GGGAACCCACTGCTTAAGCCTCAATAAAGCTTGCCTTGAGTGCTTCAAGTAGTGTGTGCCCGTCTGTTGT
GTGACTCTGGTAACTAGAGATCCCTCAGACCCTTTTAGTCAGTGTGGAAAATCTCTAGCAGTGGCGCCCG
AACAGGGACTTGAAAGCGAAAGGGAAACCAGAGGAGCTCTCTCGACGCAGGACTCGGCTTGCTGAAGCGC
GCACGGCAAGAGGCGAGGGGCGGCGACTGGTGAGTACGCCAAAAATTTTGACTAGCGGAGGCTAGAAGGA
GAGAGATGGGTGCGAGAGCGTCAGTATTAAGCGGGGGAGAATTAGATCGCGATGGGAAAAAATTCGGTTA
AGGCCAGGGGGAAAGAAAAAATATAAATTAAAACATATAGTATGGGCAAGCAGGGAGCTAGAACGATTCG
CAGTTAATCCTGGCCTGTTAGAAACATCAGAAGGCTGTAGACAAATACTGGGACAGCTACAACCATCCCT
TCAGACAGGATCAGAAGAACTTAGATCATTATATAATACAGTAGCAACCCTCTATTGTGTGCATCAAAGG
ATAGAGATAAAAGACACCAAGGAAGCTTTAGACAAGATAGAGGAAGAGCAAAACAAAAGTAAGACCACCG
CACAGCAAGCGGCCGCTGATCTTCAGACCTGGAGGAGGAGATATGAGGGACAATTGGAGAAGTGAATTAT
ATAAATATAAAGTAGTAAAAATTGAACCATTAGGAGTAGCACCCACCAAGGCAAAGAGAAGAGTGGTGCA
GAGAGAAAAAAGAGCAGTGGGAATAGGAGCTTTGTTCCTTGGGTTCTTGGGAGCAGCAGGAAGCACTATG
GGCGCAGCGTCAATGACGCTGACGGTACAGGCCAGACAATTATTGTCTGGTATAGTGCAGCAGCAGAACA
ATTTGCTGAGGGCTATTGAGGCGCAACAGCATCTGTTGCAACTCACAGTCTGGGGCATCAAGCAGCTCCA
GGCAAGAATCCTGGCTGTGGAAAGATACCTAAAGGATCAACAGCTCCTGGGGATTTGGGGTTGCTCTGGA
AAACTCATTTGCACCACTGCTGTGCCTTGGAATGCTAGTTGGAGTAATAAATCTCTGGAACAGATTTGGA
ATCACACGACCTGGATGGAGTGGGACAGAGAAATTAACAATTACACAAGCTTAATACACTCCTTAATTGA
AGAATCGCAAAACCAGCAAGAAAAGAATGAACAAGAATTATTGGAATTAGATAAATGGGCAAGTTTGTGG
AATTGGTTTAACATAACAAATTGGCTGTGGTATATAAAATTATTCATAATGATAGTAGGAGGCTTGGTAG
GTTTAAGAATAGTTTTTGCTGTACTTTCTATAGTGAATAGAGTTAGGCAGGGATATTCACCATTATCGTT
TCAGACCCACCTCCCAACCCCGAGGGGACCCGACAGGCCCGAAGGAATAGAAGAAGAAGGTGGAGAGAGA
GACAGAGACAGATCCATTCGATTAGTGAACGGATCTCGACGGTATCGCTAGCTTTTAAAAGAAAAGGGGG
GATTGGGGGGTACAGTGCAGGGGAAAGAATAGTAGACATAATAGCAACAGACATACAAACTAAAGAATTA
CAAAAACAAATTACAAAAATTCAAAATTTTACTAGTGATTATCGGATCAACTTTGTATAGAAAAGTTGTA
GTTATTAATAGTAATCAATTACGGGGTCATTAGTTCATAGCCCATATATGGAGTTCCGCGTTACATAACT
TACGGTAAATGGCCCGCCTGGCTGACCGCCCAACGACCCCCGCCCATTGACGTCAATAATGACGTATGTT
CCCATAGTAACGCCAATAGGGACTTTCCATTGACGTCAATGGGTGGAGTATTTACGGTAAACTGCCCACT
TGGCAGTACATCAAGTGTATCATATGCCAAGTACGCCCCCTATTGACGTCAATGACGGTAAATGGCCCGC
CTGGCATTATGCCCAGTACATGACCTTATGGGACTTTCCTACTTGGCAGTACATCTACGTATTAGTCATC
GCTATTACCATGGTGATGCGGTTTTGGCAGTACATCAATGGGCGTGGATAGCGGTTTGACTCACGGGGAT
TTCCAAGTCTCCACCCCATTGACGTCAATGGGAGTTTGTTTTGGCACCAAAATCAACGGGACTTTCCAAA
ATGTCGTAACAACTCCGCCCCATTGACGCAAATGGGCGGTAGGCGTGTACGGTGGGAGGTCTATATAAGC
AGAGCTGGTTTAGTGAACCGTCAGATCCAAGTTTGTACAAAAAAGCAGGCTGCCACCATGGTTCCAGAGC
CCGGCCCTGTCAACAGTAGCACCCCAGCCTGGGGCCCCGGGCCACCGCCAGCCCCAGGGGGCAGCGGCTG
GGTGGCCGCTGCGCTGTGCGTGGTCATCGTGCTGACGGCAGCCGCCAATTCGCTGCTGATCGCGCTCATC
TGCACGCAGCCCGCGCTGCGCAACACGTCTAACTTCTTCCTGGTGTCGCTCTTCACGTCGGACCTGATGG
TGGGATTGGTGGTGATGCCCCCAGCCATGCTGAACGCGCTGTATGGGCGCTGGGTGCTAGCTCGCGGCCT
CTGTCTGCTTTGGACCGCCTTCGACGTGATGTGCTGCAGCGCCTCCATTCTCAACCTCTGCCTCATCAGC
CTGGACCGCTACCTGCTCATCCTCTCGCCGCTGCGCTACAAGCTGCGCATGACAGCCCCGCGTGCCCTGG
CGCTCATCCTGGGTGCCTGGAGCCTCGCCGCGCTGGCCTCCTTCCTGCCCCTCTTGCTGGGCTGGCATGA
ACTGGGCAAAGCTCGAACATCTGCCCCGGGCCAGTGCCGCCTATTGGCCAGCCTGCCTTATGTCCTCGTG
GCGTCCGGCGTCACCTTTTTCCTGCCTTCGGGTGCCATCTGCTTCACCTACTGCAGGATCTTGCTGGCTG
CCCGCAAGCAGGCGGTGCAAGTGGCCTCGCTCACCACGGGCACGGCTACGGCTGGCCAGGCCTTGGAAAC
CTTGCAGGTGCCCAGGACACCACGCCCAGGGATGGAGTCTGCTGACAGTAGGCGTCTGACCACCAAGCAT
AGCAGGAAGGCCTTGAAGGCCAGCCTGACCCTCGGCATCCTGCTGAGCATGTTCTTTGTCACCTGGCTGC
CCTTCTTTGTGGCCAGCATAGCTCAGGCCGTATGTGACTGCATCTCTCCAGGTCTCTTCGATGTCCTCAC
ATGGCTGGGATACTGTAATAGCACCATGAACCCTATCATCTATCCCCTCTTCATGCGGGACTTCAAGAGG
GCCCTGGGCAGGTTCGTGCCGTGTGTCCACTGTCCCCCGGAGCACCGGGCCAGCCCCGCCTCCCCCTCCA
TGTGGACCTCTCACAGTGGTGCCAGGCCAGGCCTCAGCCTGCAGCAGGTGCTGCCCCTGCCTCTGCCACC
CAACTCAGATTCAGACTCAGCTTCAGGGGGCACCTCGGGCCTGCAGCTCACAGCCCAGCTTTTGCTGCCT
GGAGAGGCGACCCGGGACCCCCCGCCACCCACCAGGGCCCCTACTGTGGTCAACTTCTTCGTCACAGACT
CTGTGGAGCCTGAGATACGGCAGCATCCACTTGGTTCCCCCATGAACGGCGGCGGAGGCGGCGGAATGGT
CGACTCTTCACGTCGTAAGTGGAATAAGGCAGGTCACGCAGTCAGAGCTATAGGTCGGCTGAGCTCACCC
GTGGTTTCCGAGCGGATGTACCCCGAGGACGGCGCCCTGAAGAGCGAGATCAAGAAGGGGCTGAGGCTGA
AGGACGGCGGCCACTACGCCGCCGAGGTCAAGACCACCTACAAGGCCAAGAAGCCCGTGCAGCTGCCCGG
CGCCTACATCGTCGACATCAAGTTGGACATCGTGTCCCACAACGAGGACTACACCATCGTGGAACAGTGC
GAACGCGCCGAGGGCCGCCACTCCACCGGCGGCATGGACGAGCTGTACAAGGGAGGTACAGGCGGGAGTC
TGGTGAGCAAGGGCGAGGAGGATAACATGGCCATCATCAAGGAGTTCATGCGCTTCAAGGTGCACATGGA
GGGCTCCGTGAACGGCCACGAGTTCGAGATCGAGGGCGAGGGCGAGGGCCGCCCCTACGAGGCCTTTCAG
ACCGCTAAGCTGAAGGTGACCAAGGGTGGCCCCCTGCCCTTCGCCTGGGACATCCTGTCCCCTCAGTTCA
TGTACGGCTCCAAGGCCTACATTAAGCACCCAGCCGACATCCCCGACTACTTCAAGCTGTCCTTCCCCGA
GGGCTTCAGGTGGGAGCGCGTGATGAACTTCGAGGACGGCGGCATTATTCACGTTAACCAGGACTCCTCC
CTGCAGGACGGCGTATTCATCTACAAGGTGAAGCTGCGCGGCACCAACTTCCCCCCCGACGGCCCCGTAA
TGCAGAAGAAGACCATGGGCTGGGAGGCTACGCGTGACCAACTGACTGAAGAGCAGATCGCAGAATTTAA
AGAGGCTTTCTCCCTATTTGACAAGGACGGGGATGGGACGATAACAACCAAGGAGCTGGGGACGGTGATG
CGGTCTCTGGGGCAGAACCCCACAGAAGCAGAGCTGCAGGACATGATCAATGAAGTAGATGCCGACGGTG
ACGGCACATTCGACTTCCCTGAGTTCCTGACGATGATGGCAAGAAAAATGAATGACACAGACAGTGAAGA
GGAAATTAGAGAAGCGTTCCGCGTGTTTGATAAGGACGGCAATGGCTACATCGGCGCAGCAGAGCTTCGC
CACGTGATGACAGACCTTGGAGAGAAGTTAACAGATGAGGAGGTTGATGAAATGATCAGGGTAGCAGACA
TCGATGGGGATGGTCAGGTAAACTACGAAGAGTTTGTACAAATGATGACAGCGAAGTAGACCCAGCTTTC
TTGTACAAAGTGGTGATAATCGAATTCCGATAATCAACCTCTGGATTACAAAATTTGTGAAAGATTGACT
GGTATTCTTAACTATGTTGCTCCTTTTACGCTATGTGGATACGCTGCTTTAATGCCTTTGTATCATGCTA
TTGCTTCCCGTATGGCTTTCATTTTCTCCTCCTTGTATAAATCCTGGTTGCTGTCTCTTTATGAGGAGTT
GTGGCCCGTTGTCAGGCAACGTGGCGTGGTGTGCACTGTGTTTGCTGACGCAACCCCCACTGGTTGGGGC
ATTGCCACCACCTGTCAGCTCCTTTCCGGGACTTTCGCTTTCCCCCTCCCTATTGCCACGGCGGAACTCA
TCGCCGCCTGCCTTGCCCGCTGCTGGACAGGGGCTCGGCTGTTGGGCACTGACAATTCCGTGGTGTTGTC
GGGGAAGCTGACGTCCTTTCCATGGCTGCTCGCCTGTGTTGCCACCTGGATTCTGCGCGGGACGTCCTTC
TGCTACGTCCCTTCGGCCCTCAATCCAGCGGACCTTCCTTCCCGCGGCCTGCTGCCGGCTCTGCGGCCTC
TTCCGCGTCTTCGCCTTCGCCCTCAGACGAGTCGGATCTCCCTTTGGGCCGCCTCCCCGCATCGGGAATT
CCCGCGGTTCGAATTCTACCGGGTAGGGGAGGCGCTTTTCCCAAGGCAGTCTGGAGCATGCGCTTTAGCA
GCCCCGCTGGGCACTTGGCGCTACACAAGTGGCCTCTGGCCTCGCACACATTCCACATCCACCGGTAGGC
GCCAACCGGCTCCGTTCTTTGGTGGCCCCTTCGCGCCACCTTCTACTCCTCCCCTAGTCAGGAAGTTCCC
CCCCGCCCCGCAGCTCGCGTCGTGCAGGACGTGACAAATGGAAGTAGCACGTCTCACTAGTCTCGTGCAG
ATGGACAGCACCGCTGAGCAATGGAAGCGGGTAGGCCTTTGGGGCAGCGGCCAATAGCAGCTTTGCTCCT
TCGCTTTCTGGGCTCAGAGGCTGGGAAGGGGTGGGTCCGGGGGCGGGCTCAGGGGCGGGCTCAGGGGCGG
GGCGGGCGCCCGAAGGTCCTCCGGAGGCCCGGCATTCTGCACGCTTCAAAAGCGCACGTCTGCCGCGCTG
TTCTCCTCTTCCTCATCTCCGGGCCTTTCGACCTCACGTGGCCACCATGACCGAGTACAAGCCCACGGTG
CGCCTCGCCACCCGCGACGACGTCCCCAGGGCCGTACGCACCCTCGCCGCCGCGTTCGCCGACTACCCCG
CCACGCGCCACACCGTCGATCCGGACCGCCACATCGAGCGGGTCACCGAGCTGCAAGAACTCTTCCTCAC
GCGCGTCGGGCTCGACATCGGCAAGGTGTGGGTCGCGGACGACGGCGCCGCGGTGGCGGTCTGGACCACG
CCGGAGAGCGTCGAAGCGGGGGCGGTGTTCGCCGAGATCGGCCCGCGCATGGCCGAGTTGAGCGGTTCCC
GGCTGGCCGCGCAGCAACAGATGGAAGGCCTCCTGGCGCCGCACCGGCCCAAGGAGCCCGCGTGGTTCCT
GGCCACCGTCGGCGTCTCGCCCGACCACCAGGGCAAGGGTCTGGGCAGCGCCGTCGTGCTCCCCGGAGTG
GAGGCGGCCGAGCGCGCCGGGGTGCCCGCCTTCCTGGAGACCTCCGCGCCCCGCAACCTCCCCTTCTACG
AGCGGCTCGGCTTCACCGTCACCGCCGACGTCGAGGTGCCCGAAGGACCGCGCACCTGGTGCATGACCCG
CAAGCCCGGTGCCTGAGGTACCTTTAAGACCAATGACTTACAAGGCAGCTGTAGATCTTAGCCACTTTTT
AAAAGAAAAGGGGGGACTGGAAGGGCTAATTCACTCCCAACGAAGACAAGATCTGCTTTTTGCTTGTACT
GGGTCTCTCTGGTTAGACCAGATCTGAGCCTGGGAGCTCTCTGGCTAACTAGGGAACCCACTGCTTAAGC
CTCAATAAAGCTTGCCTTGAGTGCTTCAAGTAGTGTGTGCCCGTCTGTTGTGTGACTCTGGTAACTAGAG
ATCCCTCAGACCCTTTTAGTCAGTGTGGAAAATCTCTAGCAGTAGTAGTTCATGTCATCTTATTATTCAG
TATTTATAACTTGCAAAGAAATGAATATCAGAGAGTGAGAGGAACTTGTTTATTGCAGCTTATAATGGTT
ACAAATAAAGCAATAGCATCACAAATTTCACAAATAAAGCATTTTTTTCACTGCATTCTAGTTGTGGTTT
GTCCAAACTCATCAATGTATCTTATCATGTCTGGCTCTAGCTATCCCGCCCCTAACTCCGCCCATCCCGC
CCCTAACTCCGCCCAGTTCCGCCCATTCTCCGCCCCATGGCTGACTAATTTTTTTTATTTATGCAGAGGC
CGAGGCCGCCTCGGCCTCTGAGCTATTCCAGAAGTAGTGAGGAGGCTTTTTTGGAGGCCTAGGGACGTAC
CCAATTCGCCCTATAGTGAGTCGTATTACGCGCGCTCACTGGCCGTCGTTTTACAACGTCGTGACTGGGA
AAACCCTGGCGTTACCCAACTTAATCGCCTTGCAGCACATCCCCCTTTCGCCAGCTGGCGTAATAGCGAA
GAGGCCCGCACCGATCGCCCTTCCCAACAGTTGCGCAGCCTGAATGGCGAATGGG
[124 nt withheld, positions 7826-7949]
C
[91 nt withheld, positions 7951-8041]
A
[49 nt withheld, positions 8043-8091]
CCTTTGACGTTGGAGTCCACGTTCTTT
[37 nt withheld, positions 8119-8155]
ACCCTATCTCGGTCTATTCTTTTGATTTATAAGGGATTTTGCCGATTTCGGCCTATTGGTTAAAAAATGA
GCTGATTTAACAAAAATTTAACGCGAATTTTAACAAAATATTAACGCTTACAATTTAGGTGGCACTTTTC
GGGGAAATGTGCGCGGAACCCCTATTTGTTTATTTTTCTAAATACATTCAAATATGTATCCGCTCATGAG
ACAATAACCCTGATAAATGCTTCAATAATATTGAAAAAGGAAGAGTATGAGTATTCAACATTTCCGTGTC
GCCCTTATTCCCTTTTTTGCGGCATTTTGCCTTCCTGTTTTTGCTCACCCAGAAACGCTGGTGAAAGTAA
AAGATGCTGAAGATCAGTTGGGTGCACGAGTGGGTTACATCGAACTGGATCTCAACAGCGGTAAGATCCT
TGAGAGTTTTCGCCCCGAAGAACGTTTTCCAATGATGAGCACTTTTAAAGTTCTGCTATGTGGCGCGGTA
TTATCCCGTATTGACGCCGGGCAAGAGCAACTCGGTCGCCGCATACACTATTCTCAGAATGACTTGGTTG
AGTACTCACCAGTCACAGAAAAGCATCTTACGGATGGCATGACAGTAAGAGAATTATGCAGTGCTGCCAT
AACCATGAGTGATAACACTGCGGCCAACTTACTTCTGACAACGATCGGAGGACCGAAGGAGCTAACCGCT
TTTTTGCACAACATGGGGGATCATGTAACTCGCCTTGATCGTTGGGAACCGGAGCTGAATGAAGCCATAC
CAAACGACGAGCGTGACACCACGATGCCTGTAGCAATGGCAACAACGTTGCGCAAACTATTAACTGGCGA
ACTACTTACTCTAGCTTCCCGGCAACAATTAATAGACTGGATGGAGGCGGATAAAGTTGCAGGACCACTT
CTGCGCTCGGCCCTTCCGGCTGGCTGGTTTATTGCTGATAAATCTGGAGCCGGTGAGCGTGGGTCTCGCG
GTATCATTGCAGCACTGGGGCCAGATGGTAAGCCCTCCCGTATCGTAGTTATCTACACGACGGGGAGTCA
GGCAACTATGGATGAACGAAATAGACAGATCGCTGAGATAGGTGCCTCACTGATTAAGCATTGGTAACTG
TCAGACCAAGTTTACTCATATATACTTTAGATTGATTTAAAACTTCATTTTTAATTTAAAAGGATCTAGG
TGAAGATCCTTTTTGATAATCTCATGACCAAAATCCCTTAACGTGAGTTTTCGTTCCACTGAGCGTCAGA
CCCCGTAGAAAAGATCAAAGGATCTTCTTGAGATCCTTTTTTTCTGCGCGTAATCTGCTGCTTGCAAACA
AAAAAACCACCGCTACCAGCGGTGGTTTGTTTGCCGGATCAAGAGCTACCAACTCTTTTTCCGAAGGTAA
CTGGCTTCAGCAGAGCGCAGATACCAAATACTGTTCTTCTAGTGTAGCCGTAGTTAGGCCACCACTTCAA
GAACTCTGTAGCACCGCCTACATACCTCGCTCTGCTAATCCTGTTACCAGTGGCTGCTGCCAGTGGCGAT
AAGTCGTGTCTTACCGGGTTGGACTCAAGACGATAGTTACCGGATAAGGCGCAGCGGTCGGGCTGAACGG
GGGGTTCGTGCACACAGCCCAGCTTGGAGCGAACGACCTACACCGAACTGAGATACCTACAGCGTGAGCT
ATGAGAAAGCGCCACGCTTCCCGAAGAGAGAAAGGCGGACAGGTATCCGGTAAGCGGCAGGGTCGGAACA
GGAGAGCGCACGAGGGAGCTTCCAGGGGGAAACGCCTGGTATCTTTATAGTCCTGTCGGGTTTCGCCACC
TCTGACTTGAGCGTCGATTTTTGTGATGCTCGTCAGGGGGGCGGAGCCTATGGAAAAACGCCAGCAACGC
GGCCTTTTTACGGTTCCTGGCCTTTTGCTGGCCTTTTGCTCACATGTTCTTTCCTGCGTTATCCCCTGAT
TCTGTGGATAACCGTATTACCGCCTTTGAGTGAGCTGATACCGCTCGCCGCAGCCGAACGACCGAGCGCA
GCGAGTCAGTGAGCGAGGAAGCGGAAGAGCGCCCAATACGCAAACCGCCTCTCCCCGCGCGTTGGCCGAT
TCATTAATGCAGCTGGCACGACAGGTTTCCCGACTGGAAAGCGGGCAGTGAGCGCAACGCAATTAATGTG
AGTTAGCTCACTCATTAGGCACCCCAGGCTTTACACTTTATGCTTCCGGCTCGTATGTTGTGTGGAATTG
TGAGCGGATAACAATTTCACACAGGAAACAGCTATGACCATGATTACGCCAAGCGCGCAATTAACCCTCA
CTAAAGGGAACAAAAGCTGGAGCTGCAAGCTT
